>Addgene plasmid #181995 | TOMM20-CoilE-mCherry | addgene full sequence | sequence record 357269 | Addgene NGS Result
TAATCAATTACGGGGTCATTAGTTCATAGCCCATATATGGAGTTCCGCGTTACATAACTTACGGTAAATG
GCCCGCCTGGCTGACCGCCCAACGACCCCCGCCCATTGACGTCAATAATGACGTATGTTCCCATAGTAAC
GCCAATAGGGACTTTCCATTGACGTCAATGGGTGGAGTATTTACGGTAAACTGCCCACTTGGCAGTACAT
CAAGTGTATCATATGCCAAGTACGCCCCCTATTGACGTCAATGACGGTAAATGGCCCGCCTGGCATTATG
CCCAGTACATGACCTTATGGGACTTTCCTACTTGGCAGTACATCTACGTATTAGTCATCGCTATTACCAT
GGTGATGCGGTTTTGGCAGTACATCAATGGGCGTGGATAGCGGTTTGACTCACGGGGATTTCCAAGTCTC
CACCCCATTGACGTCAATGGGAGTTTGTTTTGGCACCAAAATCAACGGGACTTTCCAAAATGTCGTAACA
ACTCCGCCCCATTGACGCAAATGGGCGGTAGGCGTGTACGGTGGGAGGTCTATATAAGCAGAGCTGGTTT
AGTGAACCGTCAGATCCGCTAGCGCCACCATGGTGGGTCGGAACAGCGCCATCGCCGCCGGTGTATGCGG
GGCCCTTTTCATTGGGTACTGCATCTACTTCGACCGCAAAAGACGAAGTGACCCCAACTTCAAGAACAGG
CTTCGAGAACGAAGAAAGAAACAGAAGCTTGCCAAGGAGAGAGCTGGGCTTTCCAAGTTACCTGACCTTA
AAGATGCTGAAGCTGTTCAGAAGTTCTTCCTTGAAGAAATACAGCTTGGTGAAGAGTTACTAGCTCAAGG
TGAATATGAGAAGGGCGTAGACCATCTGACAAATGCAATTGCTGTGTGTGGACAGCCACAGCAGTTACTG
CAGGTCTTACAGCAAACTCTTCCACCACCAGTGTTCCAGATGCTTCTGACTAAGCTCCCAACAATTAGTC
AGAGAATTGTAAGTGCTCAGAGCTTGGCTGAAGATGATGTGGAAGGCGGTAGCGGGATGCTGGAAATTGA
AGCGGCGTTTCTGGAACGTGAGAATACCGCGCTGGAAACCCGTGTGGCGGAACTGCGTCAGCGTGTGCAG
CGTCTGCGTAATCGTGTGAGCCAGTATCGTACCCGTTATGGCCCGCTGGATCCACCGGTCGCCACCATGG
TGAGCAAGGGCGAGGAGGATAACATGGCCATCATCAAGGAGTTCATGCGCTTCAAGGTGCACATGGAGGG
CTCCGTGAACGGCCACGAGTTCGAGATCGAGGGCGAGGGCGAGGGCCGCCCCTACGAGGGCACCCAGACC
GCCAAGCTGAAGGTGACCAAGGGTGGCCCCCTGCCCTTCGCCTGGGACATCCTGTCCCCTCAGTTCATGT
ACGGCTCCAAGGCCTACGTGAAGCACCCCGCCGACATCCCCGACTACTTGAAGCTGTCCTTCCCCGAGGG
CTTCAAGTGGGAGCGCGTGATGAACTTCGAGGACGGCGGCGTGGTGACCGTGACCCAGGACTCCTCCCTG
CAGGACGGCGAGTTCATCTACAAGGTGAAGCTGCGCGGCACCAACTTCCCCTCCGACGGCCCCGTAATGC
AGAAGAAGACCATGGGCTGGGAGGCCTCCTCCGAGCGGATGTACCCCGAGGACGGCGCCCTGAAGGGCGA
GATCAAGCAGAGGCTGAAGCTGAAGGACGGCGGCCACTACGACGCTGAGGTCAAGACCACCTACAAGGCC
AAGAAGCCCGTGCAGCTGCCCGGCGCCTACAACGTCAACATCAAGTTGGACATCACCTCCCACAACGAGG
ACTACACCATCGTGGAACAGTACGAACGCGCCGAGGGCCGCCACTCCACCGGCGGCATGGACGAGCTGTA
CAAGTAAAGCGGCCGCGACTCTAGATCATAATCAGCCATACCACATTTGTAGAGGTTTTACTTGCTTTAA
AAAACCTCCCACACCTCCCCCTGAACCTGAAACATAAAATGAATGCAATTGTTGTTGTTAACTTGTTTAT
TGCAGCTTATAATGGTTACAAATAAAGCAATAGCATCACAAATTTCACAAATAAAGCATTTTTTTCACTG
CATTCTAGTTGTGGTTTGTCCAAACTCATCAATGTATCTTAAGGCGTAAATTGTAAGCGTTAATATTTTG
TTAAAATTCGCGTTAAATTTTTGTTAAATCAGCTCATTTTTTAACCAATAGGCCGAAATCGGCAAAATCC
CTTATAAATCAAAAGAATAGACCGAGATAGGGT
[37 nt withheld, positions 2274-2310]
AAAGAACGTGGACTCCAACGTCAAAGG
[49 nt withheld, positions 2338-2386]
T
[91 nt withheld, positions 2388-2478]
G
[124 nt withheld, positions 2480-2603]
CAGGTGGCACTTTTCGGGGAAATGTGCGCGGAACCCCTATTTGTTTATTTTTCTAAATACATTCAAATAT
GTATCCGCTCATGAGACAATAACCCTGATAAATGCTTCAATAATATTGAAAAAGGAAGAGTCCTGAGGCG
GAAAGAACCAGCTGTGGAATGTGTGTCAGTTAGGGTGTGGAAAGTCCCCAGGCTCCCCAGCAGGCAGAAG
TATGCAAAGCATGCATCTCAATTAGTCAGCAACCAGGTGTGGAAAGTCCCCAGGCTCCCCAGCAGGCAGA
AGTATGCAAAGCATGCATCTCAATTAGTCAGCAACCATAGTCCCGCCCCTAACTCCGCCCATCCCGCCCC
TAACTCCGCCCAGTTCCGCCCATTCTCCGCCCCATGGCTGACTAATTTTTTTTATTTATGCAGAGGCCGA
GGCCGCCTCGGCCTCTGAGCTATTCCAGAAGTAGTGAGGAGGCTTTTTTGGAGGCCTAGGCTTTTGCAAA
GATCGATCAAGAGACAGGATGAGGATCGTTTCGCATGATTGAACAAGATGGATTGCACGCAGGTTCTCCG
GCCGCTTGGGTGGAGAGGCTATTCGGCTATGACTGGGCACAACAGACAATCGGCTGCTCTGATGCCGCCG
TGTTCCGGCTGTCAGCGCAGGGGCGCCCGGTTCTTTTTGTCAAGACCGACCTGTCCGGTGCCCTGAATGA
ACTGCAAGACGAGGCAGCGCGGCTATCGTGGCTGGCCACGACGGGCGTTCCTTGCGCAGCTGTGCTCGAC
GTTGTCACTGAAGCGGGAAGGGACTGGCTGCTATTGGGCGAAGTGCCGGGGCAGGATCTCCTGTCATCTC
ACCTTGCTCCTGCCGAGAAAGTATCCATCATGGCTGATGCAATGCGGCGGCTGCATACGCTTGATCCGGC
TACCTGCCCATTCGACCACCAAGCGAAACATCGCATCGAGCGAGCACGTACTCGGATGGAAGCCGGTCTT
GTCGATCAGGATGATCTGGACGAAGAGCATCAGGGGCTCGCGCCAGCCGAACTGTTCGCCAGGCTCAAGG
CGAGCATGCCCGACGGCGAGGATCTCGTCGTGACCCATGGCGATGCCTGCTTGCCGAATATCATGGTGGA
AAATGGCCGCTTTTCTGGATTCATCGACTGTGGCCGGCTGGGTGTGGCGGACCGCTATCAGGACATAGCG
TTGGCTACCCGTGATATTGCTGAAGAGCTTGGCGGCGAATGGGCTGACCGCTTCCTCGTGCTTTACGGTA
TCGCCGCTCCCGATTCGCAGCGCATCGCCTTCTATCGCCTTCTTGACGAGTTCTTCTGAGCGGGACTCTG
GGGTTCGAAATGACCGACCAAGCGACGCCCAACCTGCCATCACGAGATTTCGATTCCACCGCCGCCTTCT
ATGAAAGGTTGGGCTTCGGAATCGTTTTCCGGGACGCCGGCTGGATGATCCTCCAGCGCGGGGATCTCAT
GCTGGAGTTCTTCGCCCACCCTAGGGGGAGGCTAACTGAAACACGGAAGGAGACAATACCGGAAGGAACC
CGCGCTATGACGGCAATAAAAAGACAGAATAAAACGCACGGTGTTGGGTCGTTTGTTCATAAACGCGGGG
TTCGGTCCCAGGGCTGGCACTCTGTCGATACCCCACCGAGACCCCATTGGGGCCAATACGCCCGCGTTTC
TTCCTTTTCCCCACCCCACCCCCCAAGTTCGGGTGAAGGCCCAGGGCTCGCAGCCAACGTCGGGGCGGCA
GGCCCTGCCATAGCCTCAGGTTACTCATATATACTTTAGATTGATTTAAAACTTCATTTTTAATTTAAAA
GGATCTAGGTGAAGATCCTTTTTGATAATCTCATGACCAAAATCCCTTAACGTGAGTTTTCGTTCCACTG
AGCGTCAGACCCCGTAGAAAAGATCAAAGGATCTTCTTGAGATCCTTTTTTTCTGCGCGTAATCTGCTGC
TTGCAAACAAAAAAACCACCGCTACCAGCGGTGGTTTGTTTGCCGGATCAAGAGCTACCAACTCTTTTTC
CGAAGGTAACTGGCTTCAGCAGAGCGCAGATACCAAATACTGTTCTTCTAGTGTAGCCGTAGTTAGGCCA
CCACTTCAAGAACTCTGTAGCACCGCCTACATACCTCGCTCTGCTAATCCTGTTACCAGTGGCTGCTGCC
AGTGGCGATAAGTCGTGTCTTACCGGGTTGGACTCAAGACGATAGTTACCGGATAAGGCGCAGCGGTCGG
GCTGAACGGGGGGTTCGTGCACACAGCCCAGCTTGGAGCGAACGACCTACACCGAACTGAGATACCTACA
GCGTGAGCTATGAGAAAGCGCCACGCTTCCCGAAGGGAGAAAGGCGGACAGGTATCCGGTAAGCGGCAGG
GTCGGAACAGGAGAGCGCACGAGGGAGCTTCCAGGGGGAAACGCCTGGTATCTTTATAGTCCTGTCGGGT
TTCGCCACCTCTGACTTGAGCGTCGATTTTTGTGATGCTCGTCAGGGGGGCGGAGCCTATGGAAAAACGC
CAGCAACGCGGCCTTTTTACGGTTCCTGGCCTTTTGCTGGCCTTTTGCTCACATGTTCTTTCCTGCGTTA
TCCCCTGATTCTGTGGATAACCGTATTACCGCCATGCATTAGTTATTAATAG
Features (pLannotate 1.2.2; 14 found; start..end, strand, type, name):
     48..351     +  enhancer       CMV enhancer: human cytomegalovirus immediate early enhancer
    352..555     +  promoter       CMV promoter: human cytomegalovirus (CMV) immediate early promoter
    590..1024    +  CDS            TOMM20: TOM20_HUMAN - Also known as KIAA0016. Experimental evidence at protein level: Swiss-Prot protein existence level 1. Central component of the receptor complex responsible for the recognition and translocation of cytosolically synthesized mitochondrial preproteins. Together with TOM22 functions as the transit peptide receptor at the surface of the mitochondrion outer membrane and facilitates the movement of preproteins into the TOM40 translocation pore (By similarity). Required for the translocation across the mitochondrial outer membrane of cytochrome P450 monooxygenases. From Homo sapiens (Hum
   1187..1894    +  CDS            mCherry: mCherry is a basic (constitutively fluorescent) red fluorescent protein published in 2004, derived from Discosoma sp.. It is reported to be a very rapidly-maturing monomer with low acid sensitivity.
   1914..1997    +  CDS            large T antigen (fragment): large T antigen from SV40 (simian virus 40)
   2020..2141    +  polyA_signal   SV40 poly(A) signal: SV40 polyadenylation signal
   2175..2603    -  rep_origin     f1 ori (sequence partly withheld): f1 bacteriophage origin of replication; arrow indicates direction of (+) strand synthesis
   2630..2734    +  promoter       AmpR promoter: bla
   2736..3093    +  promoter       SV40 promoter: SV40 enhancer and early promoter
   3128..3922    +  CDS            NeoR/KanR: aminoglycoside phosphotransferase from Tn5; aph(3')-II (or nptII); confers resistance to neomycin, kanamycin, and G418 (Geneticin®)
   3943..4095    +  CDS            ble (fragment): BLE_KLEPN - Experimental evidence at protein level: Swiss-Prot protein existence level 1. Binding protein with a strong affinity to the bleomycin family of antibiotics. Binds to CL990; an antimitotic-antibiotic compound. From Klebsiella pneumoniae.
   4154..4201    +  polyA_signal   HSV TK poly(A) signal: herpes simplex virus thymidine kinase polyadenylation signal (Cole and Stacy, 1985)
   4292..4308    -  polyA_signal   bGH poly(A) signal (fragment): bovine growth hormone polyadenylation signal
   4530..5118    +  rep_origin     ori: high-copy-number ColE1/pMB1/pBR322/pUC origin of replication
