[The description below was written by a language model from this plasmid's Addgene catalogue record and pLannotate feature annotations shown in this document.]
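Description:
TOMM20-CoilE-mCherry is a mammalian expression plasmid built on the mCherry-TOMM20-N-10 backbone, a pEGFP-N1-style layout judging by its features. It is propagated in E. coli from a high-copy ColE1/pUC origin and also carries an f1 phage origin. A single Tn5 aminoglycoside phosphotransferase gene (NeoR/KanR) does double duty. The bacterial bla (AmpR) promoter drives it for kanamycin selection in bacteria, and the SV40 enhancer/early promoter drives it for G418 selection in mammalian cells, with an HSV TK polyadenylation signal downstream. The short ble, bGH poly(A) and SV40 large T antigen fragments in the annotation appear to be backbone remnants rather than functional elements.

The payload is a fusion expressed from the human CMV immediate-early enhancer and promoter and terminated by the SV40 poly(A) signal. It begins with human TOMM20, a receptor component of the mitochondrial outer membrane translocase, and ends with the monomeric red fluorescent protein mCherry at the C terminus. The feature table does not annotate CoilE, but there is an unannotated gap of roughly 160 nt between the TOMM20 and mCherry coding regions. This gap is consistent with the position implied by the construct name, where the Gibson-inserted CoilE peptide tag and its linkers would sit.

According to the record, CoilE is a genetically encoded tag meant to be used with a reporter-labelled CoilR partner peptide. It belongs to the VIPER tagging system described for fluorescence and electron microscopy. In this construct TOMM20 targets the tag to mitochondria, and mCherry provides an independent red signal against which CoilR labelling can be compared. The sequenced record is 5,245 nt, shorter than the backbone size listed in the catalogue, and the record does not explain this discrepancy.
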