Addgene plasmid #181995: TOMM20-CoilE-mCherry
Purpose: CoilE genetically encoded tag on TOMM2--mCherry, to be used with CoilR labeled with a reporter
Depositing lab: Kimberly Beatty. Depositing organization: Oregon Health & Science University. Publication: VIPER is a genetically encoded peptide tag for fluorescence and electron microscopy. Doh JK, White JD, Zane HK, Chang YH, Lopez CS, Enns CA, Beatty KE. Proc Natl Acad Sci U S A. 2018 Dec 18;115(51):12961-12966. doi: 10.1073/pnas.1808626115. Epub 2018 Dec 5. PubMed 30518560.
Backbone
  Vector backbone: mCherry-TOMM20-N-10
  Backbone manufacturer: Addgene
  Backbone size w/o insert (bp): 5923
  Vector type: Mammalian Expression
  Selectable markers: Neomycin (select with G418)
Growth in bacteria
  Bacterial resistance: Kanamycin, 50 μg/mL
  Growth temperature: 37°C
  Growth strain: DH5alpha
  Copy number: High Copy
Gene/Insert
  Gene/Insert name: TOMM20-CoilE-mCherry
  Species: H. sapiens (human)
  Tag / fusion protein: mCherry (C terminal on backbone)
  Cloning method: Gibson Cloning
  Sequencing primers: 5′ CMV-F; 3′ SV40pA-R
Terms and licenses: Academic/Nonprofit Terms; Industry Terms: Not Available to Industry
How to cite: TOMM20-CoilE-mCherry was a gift from Kimberly Beatty (Addgene plasmid # 181995 ; http://n2t.net/addgene:181995 ; RRID:Addgene_181995)
